>Addgene plasmid #196158 | pEPYC0CM0522 | addgene full sequence | sequence record 386949 | Addgene NGS Result
GCCGGAAATCGTCGTGGTATTCACTCCAGAGCGATGAAAACGTTTCAGTTTGCTCATGGAAAACGGTGTA
ACAAGGGTGAACACTATCCCATATCACCAGCTCACCGTCTTTCATTGCCATACGAAATTCCGGATGAGCA
TTCATCAGGCGGGCAAGAATGTGAATAAAGGCCGGATAAAACTTGTGCTTATTTTTCTTTACGGTCTTTA
AAAAGGCCGTAATATCCAGCTGAACGGTCTGGTTATAGGTACATTGAGCAACTGACTGAAATGCCTCAAA
ATGTTCTTTACGATGCCATTGGGATATATCAACGGTGGTATATCCAGTGATTTTTTTCTCCATTTTAGCT
TCCTTAGCTCCTGAAAATCTCGATAACTCAAAAAATACGCCCGGTAGTGATCTTATTTCATTATGGTGAA
AGTTGGAACCTCTTACGTGCCCGATCAACTCGAGTGCCACCTGACGTCTAAGAAACCATTATTATCATGA
CATTAACCTATAAAAATAGGCGTATCACGAGGCAGAATTTCAGATAAAAAAAATCCTTAGCTTTCGCTAA
GGATGATTTCTGGAATTCGGTCTCAGGAGGGAGGCGTGTCGTTTTAGTGAGGCTTACGTCTGGGATTACG
TCTACTTACGTCTGGGATTACGTCTACTGACGTAAGGGATGACGTAAACTATATAAGGTTTTGCTATTCA
TTGAAAGCAGTAGTGACTGATTTGTATATAATGTACTCGAGACCCTGCAGTCCGGCAAAAAAGGGCAAGG
TGTCACCACCCTGCCCTTTTTCTTTAAAACCGAAAAGATTACTTCGCGTTATGCAGGCTTCCTCGCTCAC
TGACTCGCTGCGCTCGGTCGTTCGGCTGCGGCGAGCGGTATCAGCTCACTCAAAGGCGGTAATACGGTTA
TCCACAGAATCAGGGGATAACGCAGGAAAGAACATGTGAGCAAAAGGCCAGCAAAAGGCCAGGAACCGTA
AAAAGGCCGCGTTGCTGGCGTTTTTCCACAGGCTCCGCCCCCCTGACGAGCATCACAAAAATCGACGCTC
AAGTCAGAGGTGGCGAAACCCGACAGGACTATAAAGATACCAGGCGTTTCCCCCTGGAAGCTCCCTCGTG
CGCTCTCCTGTTCCGACCCTGCCGCTTACCGGATACCTGTCCGCCTTTCTCCCTTCGGGAAGCGTGGCGC
TTTCTCATAGCTCACGCTGTAGGTATCTCAGTTCGGTGTAGGTCGTTCGCTCCAAGCTGGGCTGTGTGCA
CGAACCCCCCGTTCAGCCCGACCGCTGCGCCTTATCCGGTAACTATCGTCTTGAGTCCAACCCGGTAAGA
CACGACTTATCGCCACTGGCAGCAGCCACTGGTAACAGGATTAGCAGAGCGAGGTATGTAGGCGGTGCTA
CAGAGTTCTTGAAGTGGTGGCCTAACTACGGCTACACTAGAAGAACAGTATTTGGTATCTGCGCTCTGCT
GAAGCCAGTTACCTTCGGAAAAAGAGTTGGTAGCTCTTGATCCGGCAAACAAACCACCGCTGGTAGCGGT
GGTTTTTTTGTTTGCAAGCAGCAGATTACGCGCAGAAAAAAAGGATCTCAAGAAGATCCTTTGATCTTTT
CTACGGGGTCTGACGCTCAGTGGAACGAAAACTCACGTTAAGGGATTTTGGTCATGAGATTATCAAAAAG
GATCTTCACCTAGATCCTTTTAAATTAAAAATGAAGTTTTAAATCAATCTAAAGTATATATGAGTAAACT
TGGTCTGACAGCTCGAGGCTTGGATTCTCACCAATAAAAAACGCCCGGCGGCAACCGAGCGTTCTGAACA
AATCCAGATGGAGTTCTGAGGTCATTACTGGATCTATCAACAGGAGTCCAAGCGAGCTCGATATCAAATT
ACGCCCCGCCCTGCCACTCATCGCAGTACTGTTGTAATTCATTAAGCATTCTGCCGACATGGAAGCCATC
ACAAACGGCATGATGAACCTGAATCGCCAGCGGCATCAGCACCTTGTCGCCTTGCGTATAATATTTGCCC
ATGGTGAAAACGGGGGCGAAGAAGTTGTCCATATTGGCCACGTTTAAATCAAAACTGGTGAAACTCACCC
AGGGATTGGCTGAGACGAAAAACATATTCTCAATAAACCCTTTAGGGAAATAGGCCAGGTTTTCACCGTA
ACACGCCACATCTTGCGAATATATGTGTAGAAACT
Features (pLannotate 1.2.2; 7 found; start..end, strand, type, name):
    344..441     -  promoter       cat promoter: promoter of the E. coli cat gene encoding chloramphenicol acetyltransferase
    527..570     -  terminator     bacterial terminator: putative bacterial transcription terminator
    656..674     +  promoter       CaMV 35S promoter (fragment): strong constitutive promoter from cauliflower mosaic virus
    751..808     +  terminator     his operon terminator: This putative transcriptin terminator from the E. coli his operon has a 2-bp deletion introduced during synthesis. Its efficiency has not been determined.
   1003..1591    -  rep_origin     ori: high-copy-number ColE1/pMB1/pBR322/pUC origin of replication
   1774..1868    -  terminator     lambda t0 terminator: transcription terminator from phage lambda
   1892..343     -  CDS            cat (across the origin): CAT_ECOLX - Experimental evidence at protein level: Swiss-Prot protein existence level 1. This enzyme is an effector of chloramphenicol resistance in bacteria. From Escherichia coli. This protein is used as a marker in many commonly used cloning vectors, such as pACYC184.
