[The description below was written by a language model from this plasmid's Addgene catalogue record and pLannotate feature annotations shown in this document.]
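Description:
pEPYC0CM0522 is a small (about 2.2 kb) Phytobricks Level 0 part plasmid built in the pUAP1 universal acceptor backbone, a synthetic-biology vector used to domesticate standard parts for Golden Gate/MoClo-style assembly of plant constructs. It is maintained in E. coli at high copy through a ColE1/pUC-type origin of replication and selected with chloramphenicol. Resistance comes from a cat (chloramphenicol acetyltransferase) gene driven by its native cat promoter and followed by the phage lambda t0 terminator. The part position is flanked by bacterial transcription terminators, a putative terminator on one side and the his operon terminator on the other, which help insulate the insert from surrounding transcription in the bacterial host.

The payload is MinSyn_305, a fully synthetic sequence inserted with BpiI, a Type IIS enzyme whose sites were destroyed during cloning, as is usual when a part is captured in a universal acceptor. The record does not spell out the composition of MinSyn_305. However, the only feature annotated in the short insert region between the terminators is a brief fragment matching the CaMV 35S promoter. Together with the associated work on tuning plant promoters, this suggests a minimal synthetic plant promoter part built around a 35S-derived core element. The specific transcription factor binding sites or other regulatory motifs are not annotated. The plasmid carries no coding sequence, reporter or plant selection marker of its own. It serves as a reusable building block to be released and assembled with other standard parts into higher-level transcriptional units for studying or engineering plant gene expression.
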