Addgene plasmid #196158: pEPYC0CM0522
Purpose: Phytobricks Level 0 part: MinSyn_305
Depositing lab: Nicola Patron. Depositing organization: Earlham Institute. Publication: Tuning Plant Promoters Using a Simple Split Luciferase Method to Assess Transcription Factor-DNA Interactions. Cai YM, Witham S, Patron NJ. ACS Synth Biol. 2023 Nov 17;12(11):3482-3486. doi: 10.1021/acssynbio.3c00094. Epub 2023 Oct 19. PubMed 37856867.
Backbone
  Vector backbone: pUAP1
  Vector type: Synthetic Biology
Growth in bacteria
  Bacterial resistance: Chloramphenicol, 25 μg/mL
  Growth temperature: 37°C
  Growth strain: DH5alpha
  Copy number: High Copy
Gene/Insert
  Gene/Insert name: MinSyn_305
  Species: Synthetic
  Cloning method: Restriction Enzyme; 5′ cloning site BpiI (destroyed during cloning); 3′ cloning site BpiI (destroyed during cloning)
Terms and licenses: Academic/Nonprofit Terms; Industry Terms: Not Available to Industry
Depositor comments: Please visit https://doi.org/10.1101/2023.02.13.528283 for bioRxiv preprint.
How to cite: pEPYC0CM0522 was a gift from Nicola Patron (Addgene plasmid # 196158 ; http://n2t.net/addgene:196158 ; RRID:Addgene_196158)
